Addgene plasmid #211951: pDME1λT1-trpA
Purpose: in vitro transcription
Depositing lab: Laura Finzi. Depositing organization: Emory University.
Backbone
  Vector backbone: pBR322
  Vector type: Unspecified
Growth in bacteria
  Bacterial resistance: Ampicillin, 100 μg/mL
  Growth temperature: 37°C
  Growth strain: DH5alpha
  Copy number: Low Copy
Gene/Insert
  Gene/Insert name: T7A1-EcoRI-O1-λT1trpA
  Species: Synthetic
  Insert size (bp): 1420
  Promoter: T7A1
  Cloning method: Gibson Cloning
Terms and licenses: Academic/Nonprofit Terms; Industry Terms: Not Available to Industry
Depositor comments: pDM_E1_400_T1trpA_sq
How to cite: pDME1λT1-trpA was a gift from Laura Finzi (Addgene plasmid # 211951 ; http://n2t.net/addgene:211951 ; RRID:Addgene_211951)
