[The description below was written by a language model from this plasmid's Addgene catalogue record and pLannotate feature annotations shown in this document.]
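Description:
pDME1λT1-trpA is a pBR322-derived bacterial plasmid (5,887 nt in the sequenced record) built as a DNA template for in vitro transcription. It is maintained in E. coli through the pMB1/ColE1-type origin, and the retained rop gene is consistent with the catalogue's low-copy designation. The listed selection is ampicillin, provided by the bla (AmpR) gene and its promoter. The feature table also detects an apparently full-length tetracycline efflux gene with its tet promoter, carried over from the pBR322 backbone, although the record does not list tetracycline as a selection. Short fragments of the pBR322 bom region flank the inserted segment.

The payload is a synthetic 1,420 bp insert, assembled by Gibson cloning and named T7A1-EcoRI-O1-λT1trpA. According to the catalogue, transcription is driven by the T7A1 promoter, a strong phage T7 early promoter recognised by E. coli RNA polymerase and widely used in mechanistic transcription studies. The insert name implies that downstream lie an EcoRI site, the lac O1 operator and terminator elements designated λT1 and trpA. Of these, the automated annotation identifies only the lac operator, sitting between several non-contiguous lacZ fragments that appear to serve as the transcribed spacer DNA. It does not call the promoter or the terminators, so their positions cannot be confirmed from the table. A short hit to a Plasmodium hypothetical protein is most likely a spurious match.

An operator placed in the path of transcription offers a binding site for Lac repressor, so the layout may be suited to studying elongation past a bound protein as well as termination. The record itself states only "in vitro transcription" as the purpose.
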