Features (pLannotate 1.2.2; 15 found; start..end, strand, type, name):
     39..1229    +  CDS            TcR: tetracycline efflux protein; tet; confers resistance to tetracycline
   1471..1851    -  CDS            YPB1_ECOLX: Protein predicted: Swiss-Prot protein existence level 4. From Escherichia coli.
   1868..2059    +  CDS            rop: Rop protein, which maintains plasmids at low copy number; rop
   2161..2180    +  misc_feature   bom (fragment): basis of mobility region from pBR322
   2186..2279    +  CDS            lacZ (fragment): β-galactosidase; lacZ
   2363..2949    +  CDS            lacZ (fragment): β-galactosidase; lacZ
   2993..3009    +  protein_bind   lac operator: The lac repressor binds to the lac operator to inhibit transcription in E. coli. This inhibition can be relieved by adding lactose or isopropyl-β-D-thiogalactopyranoside (IPTG). lac repressor encoded by lacI
   3098..3487    +  CDS            lacZ (fragment): BGAL_ECOLI - Experimental evidence at protein level: Swiss-Prot protein existence level 1. From Escherichia coli (strain K12).
   3598..3654    +  CDS            YDH2_PLAFS (fragment): Protein predicted: Swiss-Prot protein existence level 4. From Plasmodium falciparum (isolate fcm17 / Senegal).
   3730..3756    +  misc_feature   bom (fragment): basis of mobility region from pBR322
   3789..3827    +  misc_feature   bom (fragment): basis of mobility region from pBR322
   4013..4601    -  rep_origin     ori: high-copy-number ColE1/pMB1/pBR322/pUC origin of replication
   4772..5632    -  CDS            AmpR: β-lactamase; bla; confers resistance to ampicillin, carbenicillin, and related antibiotics
   5633..5737    -  promoter       AmpR promoter: bla
   5850..5878    +  promoter       tet promoter: E. coli promoter for tetracycline efflux protein gene
>Addgene plasmid #211951 | pDME1λT1-trpA | addgene full sequence | sequence record 423498 | Addgene NGS Result
TATCACAGTTAAATTGCTAACGCAGTCAGGCACCGTGTATGAAATCTAACAATGCGCTCATCGTCATCCT
CGGCACCGTCACCCTGGATGCTGTAGGCATAGGCTTGGTTATGCCGGTACTGCCGGGCCTCTTGCGGGAT
ATCGTCCATTCCGACAGCATCGCCAGTCACTATGGCGTGCTGCTAGCGCTATATGCGTTGATGCAATTTC
TATGCGCACCCGTTCTCGGAGCACTGTCCGACCGCTTTGGCCGCCGCCCAGTCCTGCTCGCTTCGCTACT
TGGAGCCACTATCGACTACGCGATCATGGCGACCACACCCGTCCTGTGGATCCTCTACGCCGGACGCATC
GTGGCCGGCATCACCGGCGCCACAGGTGCGGTTGCTGGCGCCTATATCGCCGACATCACCGATGGGGAAG
ATCGGGCTCGCCACTTCGGGCTCATGAGCGCTTGTTTCGGCGTGGGTATGGTGGCAGGCCCCGTGGCCGG
GGGACTGTTGGGCGCCATCTCCTTGCATGCACCATTCCTTGCGGCGGCGGTGCTCAACGGCCTCAACCTA
CTACTGGGCTGCTTCCTAATGCAGGAGTCGCATAAGGGAGAGCGTCGACCGATGCCCTTGAGAGCCTTCA
ACCCAGTCAGCTCCTTCCGGTGGGCGCGGGGCATGACTATCGTCGCCGCACTTATGACTGTCTTCTTTAT
CATGCAACTCGTAGGACAGGTGCCGGCAGCGCTCTGGGTCATTTTCGGCGAGGACCGCTTTCGCTGGAGC
GCGACGATGATCGGCCTGTCGCTTGCGGTATTCGGAATCTTGCACGCCCTCGCTCAAGCCTTCGTCACTG
GTCCCGCCACCAAACGTTTCGGCGAGAAGCAGGCCATTATCGCCGGCATGGCGGCCGACGCGCTGGGCTA
CGTCTTGCTGGCGTTCGCGACGCGAGGCTGGATGGCCTTCCCCATTATGATTCTTCTCGCTTCCGGCGGC
ATCGGGATGCCCGCGTTGCAGGCCATGCTGTCCAGGCAGGTAGATGACGACCATCAGGGACAGCTTCAAG
GATCGCTCGCGGCTCTTACCAGCCTAACTTCGATCATTGGACCGCTGATCGTCACGGCGATTTATGCCGC
CTCGGCGAGCACATGGAACGGGTTGGCATGGATTGTAGGCGCCGCCCTATACCTTGTCTGCCTCCCCGCG
TTGCGTCGCGGTGCATGGAGCCGGGCCACCTCGACCTGAATGGAAGCCGGCGGCACCTCGCTAACGGATT
CACCACTCCAAGAATTGGAGCCAATCAATTCTTGCGGAGAACTGTGAATGCGCAAACCAACCCTTGGCAG
AACGTATCCATCGCGTCCGCCATCTCCAGCAGCCGCACGCGGCGCATCTCGGGCAGCGTTGGGTCCTGGC
CACGGGTGCGCATGATCGTGCTCCTGTCGTTGAGGACCCGGCTAGGCTGGCGGGGTTGCCTTACTGGTTA
GCAGAATGAATCACCGATACGCGAGCGAACGTGAAGCGACTGCTGCTGCAAAACGTCTGCGACCTGAGCA
ACAACATGAATGGTCTTCGGTTTCCGTGTTTCGTAAAGTCTGGAAACGCGGAAGTCAGCGCCCTGCACCA
TTATGTTCCGGATCTGCATCGCAGGATGCTGCTGGCTACCCTGTGGAACACCTACATCTGTATTAACGAA
GCGCTGGCATTGACCCTGAGTGATTTTTCTCTGGTCCCGCCGCATCCATACCGCCAGTTGTTTACCCTCA
CAACGTTCCAGTAACCGGGCATGTTCATCATCAGTAACCCGTATCGTGAGCATCCTCTCTCGTTTCATCG
GTATCATTACCCCCATGAACAGAAATCCCCCTTACACGGAGGCATCAGTGACCAAACAGGAAAAAACCGC
CCTTAACATGGCCCGCTTTATCAGAAGCCAGACATTAACGCTTCTGGAGAAACTCAACGAGCTGGACGCG
GATGAACAGGCAGACATCTGTGAATCGCTTCACGACCACGCTGATGAGCTTTACCGCAGCTGCCTCGCGC
GTTTCGGTGATGACGGTGAAAACCTCTGACACATGCAGCTCCCGGAGACGGTCACAGCTTGTCTGTAAGC
GGATGCCGGGAGCAGACAAGCCCGTCAGGGCGCGTCAGCGGGTGTTGGCAGGTGTCGGGGCGCAGCCATG
ACCCAGTCACCCCATGGTGCAGTATGAAGGCGGCGGAGCCGACACCACGGCCACCGATATTATTTGCCCG
ATGTACGCGCGCGTGGATGAAGACCAGCCCTTCCCGGCTTTATCAAAAAGAGTATTGACTTAAAGTCTAA
CCTATAGGATACTTACAGCGATGGAGAGGTGTAGTGGTAACCAGAAGATAATATGGCTTTCGCTACCTGG
AGAGACGCGCCCGCTGATCCTTTGCGAATACGCCCACGCGATGGGTAACAGTCTTGGCGGTTTCGCTAAA
TACTGGCAGGCGTTTCGTCAGTATCCCCGTTTACAGGGCGGCTTCGTCTGGGACTGGGTGGATCAGTCGC
TGATTAAATATGATGAAAACGGCAACCCGTGGTACCGGCTTACGGCGGTGATTTTTGCGATACGCCGAAC
GTCGATCGAGCTCAACGGAATTCTCGCCAGTTCTGTATGAACGGTCTGGTCTTTGCCGACCGCACGTCGC
ATCCAGCGCTGACGGAAGCAAAACACCAGCAGCAGTTTTTCAGTTCCGTTTATCCGGGCAAACCATCGAA
GTGACCAGCGAATACCTGTTCCGTCATAGCGATAACGAGCTCCTGCACTGGATGGTGGCGCTGGATGGTA
AGCCGCTGGCAAGCGGTGAAGTGCCTCTGGATGTCGCTCCACAAGGTAAACAGTTGATTGAACTGTCTGA
ACTACCGCAGCCGGAGAGCGCCGGGCAACTCTGGCTCACAGTACGCGTAGTGCAACCGAACGCGACCGCA
TGGTCAGAACTAGATGTACAGAAGTCAGATTAGCAGTAGCGTCTGGCGGAAATTGTGAGCGGATAACAAT
TAAACCTCAGTGTGACGCTCCCCGCCGCGTCCCACGCCATCCCGCATCTGACCACCAGCGAAATGGATTT
TTGCACTCGAGCTGGGTAATAAGCGTTGGCCCCGACAACTCCATCTGCTTCTTCCGTGCGAGATGTGGAT
TGGCGATAAAAAACAACTGCTGACGCCGCTGCGCGATCAGTTCACCCGTGCACCGCTGGATAACGACATT
GGCGTAAGTGAAGCGACCCGCATTGACCCTAACGCCTGGGTCGAACACTGGAAGGCGGCGGGCCATTACC
AGGCCGAAGCAGCGCGCCGCTTGCGATTTCGACCAACAGCTGCTGATGCGGTGCTGATTACGACCGCTCA
CGCGTGGCAGCATCAGGGGAAAACCTTATTTATCAGCCGGAAGCACCGTGTAACTTCCAGGACATCTATG
ATGGCGATTACCGTTGATGTTGAAGTGGCGAGCGATACACCGCATCCGGCGCGGATTTCTGAAAAGATGT
CGTGCTACTCCATACTCGGGGTCCTGTATGGGCTCGGATTAGCGGCCGCAAGAAAACTATCCCGACCGCC
TTACTGCCGCCTGTTTTGACCGCTGGGATCTGCTGTAACAGAGCATTAGCGCAAGGTGATTTTTGTCTTC
TTGCGCTAATTTTTAGCCCGCCTAATGAGCGGGCTTTTTTTTGAACAAAATTAGCCACTGGATCTACAGA
AGCGCGATTGTCGGGCACAGGCTTAACTATGCGGCATCAGAGCAGACAGAGTACGACGATTTGCGATGGA
ACTTGGAGATACCGCACAGATGCGTAAGGAGAAAATACCGCATCAGGCGCTCTTCCGCTTCCTCGCTCAC
TGACTCGCTGCGCTCGGTCGTTCGGCTGCGGCGAGCGGTATCAGCTCACTCAAAGGCGGTAATACGGTTA
TCCACAGAATCAGGGGATAACGCAGGAAAGAACATGTGAGCAAAAGGCCAGCAAAAGGCCAGGAACCGTA
AAAAGGCCGCGTTGCTGGCGTTTTTCCATAGGCTCCGCCCCCCTGACGAGCATCACAAAAATCGACGCTC
AAGTCAGAGGTGGCGAAACCCGACAGGACTATAAAGATACCAGGCGTTTCCCCCTGGAAGCTCCCTCGTG
CGCTCTCCTGTTCCGACCCTGCCGCTTACCGGATACCTGTCCGCCTTTCTCCCTTCGGGAAGCGTGGCGC
TTTCTCATAGCTCACGCTGTAGGTATCTCAGTTCGGTGTAGGTCGTTCGCTCCAAGCTGGGCTGTGTGCA
CGAACCCCCCGTTCAGCCCGACCGCTGCGCCTTATCCGGTAACTATCGTCTTGAGTCCAACCCGGTAAGA
CACGACTTATCGCCACTGGCAGCAGCCACTGGTAACAGGATTAGCAGAGCGAGGTATGTAGGCGGTGCTA
CAGAGTTCTTGAAGTGGTGGCCTAACTACGGCTACACTAGAAGGACAGTATTTGGTATCTGCGCTCTGCT
GAAGCCAGTTACCTTCGGAAAAAGAGTTGGTAGCTCTTGATCCGGCAAACAAACCACCGCTGGTAGCGGT
GGTTTTTTTGTTTGCAAGCAGCAGATTACGCGCAGAAAAAAAGGATCTCAAGAAGATCCTTTGATCTTTT
CTACGGGGTCTGACGCTCAGTGGAACGAAAACTCACGTTAAGGGATTTTGGTCATGAGATTATCAAAAAG
GATCTTCACCTAGATCCTTTTAAATTAAAAATGAAGTTTTAAATCAATCTAAAGTATATATGAGTAAACT
TGGTCTGACAGTTACCAATGCTTAATCAGTGAGGCACCTATCTCAGCGATCTGTCTATTTCGTTCATCCA
TAGTTGCCTGACTCCCCGTCGTGTAGATAACTACGATACGGGAGGGCTTACCATCTGGCCCCAGTGCTGC
AATGATACCGCGAGACCCACGCTCACCGGCTCCAGATTTATCAGCAATAAACCAGCCAGCCGGAAGGGCC
GAGCGCAGAAGTGGTCCTGCAACTTTATCCGCCTCCATCCAGTCTATTAATTGTTGCCGGGAAGCTAGAG
TAAGTAGTTCGCCAGTTAATAGTTTGCGCAACGTTGTTGCCATTGCTGCAGGCATCGTGGTGTCACGCTC
GTCGTTTGGTATGGCTTCATTCAGCTCCGGTTCCCAACGATCAAGGCGAGTTACATGATCCCCCATGTTG
TGCAAAAAAGCGGTTAGCTCCTTCGGTCCTCCGATCGTTGTCAGAAGTAAGTTGGCCGCAGTGTTATCAC
TCATGGTTATGGCAGCACTGCATAATTCTCTTACTGTCATGCCATCCGTAAGATGCTTTTCTGTGACTGG
TGAGTACTCAACCAAGTCATTCTGAGAATAGTGTATGCGGCGACCGAGTTGCTCTTGCCCGGCGTCAACA
CGGGATAATACCGCGCCACATAGCAGAACTTTAAAAGTGCTCATCATTGGAAAACGTTCTTCGGGGCGAA
AACTCTCAAGGATCTTACCGCTGTTGAGATCCAGTTCGATGTAACCCACTCGTGCACCCAACTGATCTTC
AGCATCTTTTACTTTCACCAGCGTTTCTGGGTGAGCAAAAACAGGAAGGCAAAATGCCGCAAAAAAGGGA
ATAAGGGCGACACGGAAATGTTGAATACTCATACTCTTCCTTTTTCAATATTATTGAAGCATTTATCAGG
GTTATTGTCTCATGAGCGGATACATATTTGAATGTATTTAGAAAAATAAACAAATAGGGGTTCCGCGCAC
ATTTCCCCGAAAAGTGCCACCTGACGTCTAAGAAACCATTATTATCATGACATTAACCTATAAAAATAGG
CGTATCACGAGGCCCTTTCGTCTTCAAGAATTCTCATGTTTGACAGCTTATCATCGATAAGCTTTAATGC
GGTAGTT
